Addgene plasmid #112767: pRK5 GFP RagC (GD)
Purpose: express GFP-RagC (G domain only)
Depositing lab: Roberto Zoncu. Depositing organization: University of California, Berkeley. Publication: A nutrient-induced affinity switch controls mTORC1 activation by its Rag GTPase-Ragulator lysosomal scaffold. Lawrence RE, Cho KF, Rappold R, Thrun A, Tofaute M, Kim DJ, Moldavski O, Hurley JH, Zoncu R. Nat Cell Biol. 2018 Sep;20(9):1052-1063. doi: 10.1038/s41556-018-0148-6. Epub 2018 Jul 30. PubMed 30061680.
Backbone
  Vector backbone: pRK5
  Vector type: Mammalian Expression
Growth in bacteria
  Bacterial resistance: Ampicillin, 100 μg/mL
  Growth temperature: 37°C
  Growth strain: DH5alpha
  Copy number: Unknown
Gene/Insert
  Gene/Insert name: GFP-RagC (G domain only)
  Species: H. sapiens (human)
  Entrez Gene: RRAGC (a.k.a. GTR2, RAGC, TIB929)
  Tag / fusion protein: eGFP (N terminal on insert)
  Cloning method: Restriction Enzyme; 5′ cloning site Unknown (unknown if destroyed); 3′ cloning site Unknown (unknown if destroyed)
Terms and licenses: Academic/Nonprofit Terms; Industry Terms: Not Available to Industry
How to cite: pRK5 GFP RagC (GD) was a gift from Roberto Zoncu (Addgene plasmid # 112767 ; http://n2t.net/addgene:112767 ; RRID:Addgene_112767)
