[The description below was written by a language model from this plasmid's Addgene catalogue record and pLannotate feature annotations shown in this document.]
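Description:
pRK5 GFP RagC (GD) is a mammalian expression plasmid built on the pRK5 backbone that produces a truncated form of human RagC (RRAGC) fused at its N terminus to EGFP. The sequenced plasmid is about 6.2 kb. It is propagated in E. coli through a high-copy ColE1/pUC-type origin and selected with ampicillin via the β-lactamase gene. An M13 phage origin is also annotated, along with small remnants of lacZα, lacI, rop and bom and a lac promoter/operator segment, which are leftovers of the vector's cloning history rather than functional parts of the payload.

The expression cassette is driven by the human cytomegalovirus immediate early enhancer and promoter, followed by a fragment of CMV intron A, an SP6 phage promoter and a short annotated fragment of an immunoglobulin heavy chain signal sequence lying in the leader region upstream of the fusion. The EGFP coding sequence is followed shortly by a partial RRAGC open reading frame of roughly 700 nt, consistent with the catalogue description of a construct containing only the G (GTPase, nucleotide-binding) domain. An SV40 polyadenylation signal terminates the transcript. An SV40 enhancer/early promoter region lies downstream, but no mammalian selection marker is annotated, so the plasmid appears suited to transient transfection.

RagC pairs with RagA or RagB to form the Rag GTPase heterodimers that recruit mTORC1 to lysosomes in response to amino acids. A fluorescent G-domain-only fragment allows visualisation of this portion of the protein in cells. It is associated with work on how nutrient state alters Rag GTPase binding to the Ragulator lysosomal scaffold. The cloning sites used are not recorded.
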