Features (pLannotate 1.2.2; 21 found; start..end, strand, type, name):
     14..393     +  enhancer       CMV enhancer: human cytomegalovirus immediate early enhancer
    394..597     +  promoter       CMV promoter: human cytomegalovirus (CMV) immediate early promoter
    733..776     +  intron         CMV intron (fragment): modified intron A from human cytomegalovirus
    828..846     +  promoter       SP6 promoter: promoter for bacteriophage SP6 RNA polymerase
    850..887     +  CDS            IgH signal sequence (fragment): signal sequence from the mouse immunoglobulin heavy chain variable region
    973..1686    +  CDS            EGFP: EGFP is a basic (constitutively fluorescent) green fluorescent protein published in 1996, derived from Aequorea victoria. It is reported to be a rapidly-maturing weak dimer with moderate acid sensitivity.
   1723..2433    +  CDS            RRAGC (fragment): RRAGC_HUMAN - Experimental evidence at protein level: Swiss-Prot protein existence level 1. Guanine nucleotide-binding protein that plays a crucial role in the cellular response to amino acid availability through regulation of the mTORC1 signaling cascade (PubMed:20381137, PubMed:27234373, PubMed:24095279). Forms heterodimeric Rag complexes with RRAGA or RRAGB and cycles between an inactive GTP-bound and an active GDP-bound form (PubMed:24095279). In its active form participates in the relocalization of mTORC1 to the lysosomes and its subsequent activation by the GTPase RHEB (PubMed:20381137,
   2483..2617    +  polyA_signal   SV40 poly(A) signal: SV40 polyadenylation signal
   2686..3043    +  promoter       SV40 promoter: SV40 enhancer and early promoter
   3062..3216    +  CDS            lacZα (fragment): LacZα fragment of β-galactosidase; lacZ fragment
   3222..3273    -  misc_feature   bom (fragment): basis of mobility region from pBR322
   3292..3672    +  rep_origin     M13 ori (sequence partly withheld): M13 bacteriophage origin of replication; arrow indicates direction of (+) strand synthesis
   3748..3797    -  misc_feature   bom (fragment): basis of mobility region from pBR322
   3899..3934    -  CDS            rop (fragment): Rop protein, which maintains plasmids at low copy number; rop
   4029..4133    +  promoter       AmpR promoter: bla
   4134..4994    +  CDS            AmpR: β-lactamase; bla; confers resistance to ampicillin, carbenicillin, and related antibiotics
   5165..5753    +  rep_origin     ori: high-copy-number ColE1/pMB1/pBR322/pUC origin of replication
   5936..6028    +  CDS            lacI (fragment): lac repressor; lacI; The lac repressor binds to the lac operator to inhibit transcription in E. coli. This inhibition can be relieved by adding lactose or isopropyl-β-D-thiogalactopyranoside (IPTG).
   6041..6062    +  protein_bind   CAP binding site: CAP binding activates transcription in the presence of cAMP. E. coli catabolite activator protein
   6077..6107    +  promoter       lac promoter: promoter for the E. coli lac operon
   6115..6131    +  protein_bind   lac operator: The lac repressor binds to the lac operator to inhibit transcription in E. coli. This inhibition can be relieved by adding lactose or isopropyl-β-D-thiogalactopyranoside (IPTG). lac repressor encoded by lacI
>Addgene plasmid #112767 | pRK5 GFP RagC (GD) | addgene full sequence | sequence record 225006 | Addgene NGS Result
TTCGAGCTCGCCCGACATTGATTATTGACTAGTTATTAATAGTAATCAATTACGGGGTCATTAGTTCATA
GCCCATATATGGAGTTCCGCGTTACATAACTTACGGTAAATGGCCCGCCTGGCTGACCGCCCAACGACCC
CCGCCCATTGACGTCAATAATGACGTATGTTCCCATAGTAACGCCAATAGGGACTTTCCATTGACGTCAA
TGGGTGGAGTATTTACGGTAAACTGCCCACTTGGCAGTACATCAAGTGTATCATATGCCAAGTACGCCCC
CTATTGACGTCAATGACGGTAAATGGCCCGCCTGGCATTATGCCCAGTACATGACCTTATGGGACTTTCC
TACTTGGCAGTACATCTACGTATTAGTCATCGCTATTACCATGGTGATGCGGTTTTGGCAGTACATCAAT
GGGCGTGGATAGCGGTTTGACTCACGGGGATTTCCAAGTCTCCACCCCATTGACGTCAATGGGAGTTTGT
TTTGGCACCAAAATCAACGGGACTTTCCAAAATGTCGTAACAACTCCGCCCCATTGACGCAAATGGGCGG
TAGGCGTGTACGGTGGGAGGTCTATATAAGCAGAGCTCGTTTAGTGAACCGTCAGATCGCCTGGAGACGC
CATCCACGCTGTTTTGACCTCCATAGAAGACACCGGGACCGATCCAGCCTCCGCGGCCGGGAACGGTGCA
TTGGAACGCGGATTCCCCGTGCCAAGAGTGACGTAAGTACCGCCTATAGAGTCTATAGGCCCACCCCCTT
GGCTTCGTTAGAACGCGGCTACAATTAATACATAACCTTATGTATCATACACATACGATTTAGGTGACAC
TATAGAATAACATCCACTTTGCCTTTCTCTCCACAGGTGTCCACTCCCAGGTCCAACTGCACCTCGGTTC
TATCGATTGAATTCGCCACCATGGACTACAAGGATGCCGCTGCCAAGGGCGGAGGTGGATCTGTGAGCAA
GGGCGAGGAGCTGTTCACCGGGGTGGTGCCCATCCTGGTCGAGCTGGACGGCGACGTAAACGGCCACAAG
TTCAGCGTGTCCGGCGAGGGCGAGGGCGATGCCACCTACGGCAAGCTGACCCTGAAGTTCATCTGCACCA
CCGGCAAGCTGCCCGTGCCCTGGCCCACCCTCGTGACCACCCTGACCTACGGCGTGCAGTGCTTCAGCCG
CTACCCCGACCACATGAAGCAGCACGACTTCTTCAAGTCCGCCATGCCCGAAGGCTACGTCCAGGAGCGC
ACCATCTTCTTCAAGGACGACGGCAACTACAAGACCCGCGCCGAGGTGAAGTTCGAGGGCGACACCCTGG
TGAACCGCATCGAGCTGAAGGGCATCGACTTCAAGGAGGACGGCAACATCCTGGGGCACAAGCTGGAGTA
CAACTACAACAGCCACAACGTCTATATCATGGCCGACAAGCAGAAGAACGGCATCAAGGTGAACTTCAAG
ATCCGCCACAACATCGAGGACGGCAGCGTGCAGCTCGCCGACCACTACCAGCAGAACACCCCCATCGGCG
ACGGCCCCGTGCTGCTGCCCGACAACCACTACCTGAGCACCCAGTCCGCCCTGAGCAAAGACCCCAACGA
GAAGCGCGATCACATGGTCCTGCTGGAGTTCGTGACCGCCGCCGGGATCACTCTCGGCATGGACGAGCTG
TACAAGGGAGGCGGTGGATCGGGCGGGGGTGGATCAGTCGACTCCCTGCAGTACGGGGCGGAGGAGACGC
CCCTCGCCGGCAGTTACGGCGCGGCCGATTCGTTTCCAAAGGACTTCGGCTACGGCGTGGAGGAGGAGGA
AGAGGAGGCGGCGGCGGCGGGCGGAGGGGTTGGGGCAGGGGCAGGCGGTGGCTGTGGTCCGGGGGGCGCT
GACAGCTCCAAGCCGAGGATTCTGCTCATGGGACTCCGGCGCAGCGGCAAGTCCTCCATCCAGAAGGTGG
TGTTTCATAAGATGTCACCCAACGAGACCCTCTTTTTGGAAAGTACCAACAAGATTTATAAGGATGACAT
TTCCAATAGCTCCTTTGTGAATTTCCAGATATGGGATTTTCCTGGGCAAATGGACTTTTTTGACCCAACC
TTTGACTATGAGATGATCTTCAGGGGAACAGGAGCATTGATATACGTCATTGACGCACAGGATGACTACA
TGGAGGCTTTAACAAGACTTCACATTACTGTTTCTAAAGCCTACAAAGTTAACCCAGACATGAATTTTGA
GGTTTTTATTCACAAAGTTGATGGTCTGTCTGATGATCACAAAATAGAAACACAGAGGGACATTCATCAA
AGGGCCAATGATGACCTTGCAGATGCTGGGCTAGAAAAACTCCATCTTAGCTTTTATCTGACTAGTATCT
ATGACCATTCAATATTTGAAGCCTTTAGTAAGGTGGTGCAGAAACTCATTCCATTAGCGGCCGCTAAGTA
AGTAAGGATCCCCAGCTTGGCCGCCATGGCCCAACTTGTTTATTGCAGCTTATAATGGTTACAAATAAAG
CAATAGCATCACAAATTTCACAAATAAAGCATTTTTTTCACTGCATTCTAGTTGTGGTTTGTCCAAACTC
ATCAATGTATCTTATCATGTCTGGATCGGGAATTAATTCGGCGCAGCACCATGGCCTGAAATAACCTCTG
AAAGAGGAACTTGGTTAGGTACCTTCTGAGGCGGAAAGAACCAGCTGTGGAATGTGTGTCAGTTAGGGTG
TGGAAAGTCCCCAGGCTCCCCAGCAGGCAGAAGTATGCAAAGCATGCATCTCAATTAGTCAGCAACCAGG
TGTGGAAAGTCCCCAGGCTCCCCAGCAGGCAGAAGTATGCAAAGCATGCATCTCAATTAGTCAGCAACCA
TAGTCCCGCCCCTAACTCCGCCCATCCCGCCCCTAACTCCGCCCAGTTCCGCCCATTCTCCGCCCCATGG
CTGACTAATTTTTTTTATTTATGCAGAGGCCGAGGCCGCCTCGGCCTCTGAGCTATTCCAGAAGTAGTGA
GGAGGCTTTTTTGGAGGCCTAGGCTTTTGCAAAAAGCTGTTAACAGCTTGGCACTGGCCGTCGTTTTACA
ACGTCGTGACTGGGAAAACCCTGGCGTTACCCAACTTAATCGCCTTGCAGCACATCCCCCTTTCGCCAGC
TGGCGTAATAGCGAAGAGGCCCGCACCGATCGCCCTTCCCAACAGTTGCGCAGCCTGAATGGCGAATGGC
GCCTGATGCGGTATTTTCTCCTTACGCATCTGTGCGGTATTTCACACCGCATA
[142 nt withheld, positions 3274-3415]
C
[141 nt withheld, positions 3417-3557]
CCTTTGACGTTGGAGTCCACGTTCTTT
[37 nt withheld, positions 3585-3621]
ACCCTATCTCGGGCTATTCTTTTGATTTATAAGGGATTTTGCCGATTTCGGCCTATTGGTTAAAAAATGA
GCTGATTTAACAAAAATTTAACGCGAATTTTAACAAAATATTAACGTTTACAATTTTATGGTGCACTCTC
AGTACAATCTGCTCTGATGCCGCATAGTTAAGCCAGCCCCGACACCCGCCAACACCCGCTGACGCGCCCT
GACGGGCTTGTCTGCTCCCGGCATCCGCTTACAGACAAGCTGTGACCGTCTCCGGGAGCTGCATGTGTCA
GAGGTTTTCACCGTCATCACCGAAACGCGCGAGACGAAAGGGCCTCGTGATACGCCTATTTTTATAGGTT
AATGTCATGATAATAATGGTTTCTTAGACGTCAGGTGGCACTTTTCGGGGAAATGTGCGCGGAACCCCTA
TTTGTTTATTTTTCTAAATACATTCAAATATGTATCCGCTCATGAGACAATAACCCTGATAAATGCTTCA
ATAATATTGAAAAAGGAAGAGTATGAGTATTCAACATTTCCGTGTCGCCCTTATTCCCTTTTTTGCGGCA
TTTTGCCTTCCTGTTTTTGCTCACCCAGAAACGCTGGTGAAAGTAAAAGATGCTGAAGATCAGTTGGGTG
CACGAGTGGGTTACATCGAACTGGATCTCAACAGCGGTAAGATCCTTGAGAGTTTTCGCCCCGAAGAACG
TTTTCCAATGATGAGCACTTTTAAAGTTCTGCTATGTGGCGCGGTATTATCCCGTATTGACGCCGGGCAA
GAGCAACTCGGTCGCCGCATACACTATTCTCAGAATGACTTGGTTGAGTACTCACCAGTCACAGAAAAGC
ATCTTACGGATGGCATGACAGTAAGAGAATTATGCAGTGCTGCCATAACCATGAGTGATAACACTGCGGC
CAACTTACTTCTGACAACGATCGGAGGACCGAAGGAGCTAACCGCTTTTTTGCACAACATGGGGGATCAT
GTAACTCGCCTTGATCGTTGGGAACCGGAGCTGAATGAAGCCATACCAAACGACGAGCGTGACACCACGA
TGCCTGTAGCAATGGCAACAACGTTGCGCAAACTATTAACTGGCGAACTACTTACTCTAGCTTCCCGGCA
ACAATTAATAGACTGGATGGAGGCGGATAAAGTTGCAGGACCACTTCTGCGCTCGGCCCTTCCGGCTGGC
TGGTTTATTGCTGATAAATCTGGAGCCGGTGAGCGTGGGTCTCGCGGTATCATTGCAGCACTGGGGCCAG
ATGGTAAGCCCTCCCGTATCGTAGTTATCTACACGACGGGGAGTCAGGCAACTATGGATGAACGAAATAG
ACAGATCGCTGAGATAGGTGCCTCACTGATTAAGCATTGGTAACTGTCAGACCAAGTTTACTCATATATA
CTTTAGATTGATTTAAAACTTCATTTTTAATTTAAAAGGATCTAGGTGAAGATCCTTTTTGATAATCTCA
TGACCAAAATCCCTTAACGTGAGTTTTCGTTCCACTGAGCGTCAGACCCCGTAGAAAAGATCAAAGGATC
TTCTTGAGATCCTTTTTTTCTGCGCGTAATCTGCTGCTTGCAAACAAAAAAACCACCGCTACCAGCGGTG
GTTTGTTTGCCGGATCAAGAGCTACCAACTCTTTTTCCGAAGGTAACTGGCTTCAGCAGAGCGCAGATAC
CAAATACTGTTCTTCTAGTGTAGCCGTAGTTAGGCCACCACTTCAAGAACTCTGTAGCACCGCCTACATA
CCTCGCTCTGCTAATCCTGTTACCAGTGGCTGCTGCCAGTGGCGATAAGTCGTGTCTTACCGGGTTGGAC
TCAAGACGATAGTTACCGGATAAGGCGCAGCGGTCGGGCTGAACGGGGGGTTCGTGCACACAGCCCAGCT
TGGAGCGAACGACCTACACCGAACTGAGATACCTACAGCGTGAGCTATGAGAAAGCGCCACGCTTCCCGA
AGGGAGAAAGGCGGACAGGTATCCGGTAAGCGGCAGGGTCGGAACAGGAGAGCGCACGAGGGAGCTTCCA
GGGGGAAACGCCTGGTATCTTTATAGTCCTGTCGGGTTTCGCCACCTCTGACTTGAGCGTCGATTTTTGT
GATGCTCGTCAGGGGGGCGGAGCCTATGGAAAAACGCCAGCAACGCGGCCTTTTTACGGTTCCTGGCCTT
TTGCTGGCCTTTTGCTCACATGTTCTTTCCTGCGTTATCCCCTGATTCTGTGGATAACCGTATTACCGCC
TTTGAGTGAGCTGATACCGCTCGCCGCAGCCGAACGACCGAGCGCAGCGAGTCAGTGAGCGAGGAAGCGG
AAGAGCGCCCAATACGCAAACCGCCTCTCCCCGCGCGTTGGCCGATTCATTAATGCAGCTGGCACGACAG
GTTTCCCGACTGGAAAGCGGGCAGTGAGCGCAACGCAATTAATGTGAGTTAGCTCACTCATTAGGCACCC
CAGGCTTTACACTTTATGCTTCCGGCTCGTATGTTGTGTGGAATTGTGAGCGGATAACAATTTCACACAG
GAAACAGCTATGACATGATTACGAATTAA
